>Addgene plasmid #207380 | PET-eSpCas9-plus-NLS-6xHis | addgene full sequence | sequence record 408677 | Addgene NGS Result
TAATACGACTCACTATAGGGGAATTGTGAGCGGATAACAATTCCCCTCTAGAAATAATTTTGTTTAACTT
TAAGAAGGAGATATACCATGGACAAGAAGTACAGCATCGGCCTGGACATCGGCACCAACTCTGTGGGCTG
GGCCGTGATCACCGACGAGTACAAGGTGCCCAGCAAGAAATTCAAGGTGCTGGGCAACACCGACCGGCAC
AGCATCAAGAAGAACCTGATCGGAGCCCTGCTGTTCGACAGCGGCGAAACAGCCGAGGCCACCCGGCTGA
AGAGAACCGCCAGAAGAAGATACACCAGACGGAAGAACCGGATCTGCTATCTGCAAGAGATCTTCAGCAA
CGAGATGGCCAAGGTGGACGACAGCTTCTTCCACAGACTGGAAGAGTCCTTCCTGGTGGAAGAGGATAAG
AAGCACGAGCGGCACCCCATCTTCGGCAACATCGTGGACGAGGTGGCCTACCACGAGAAGTACCCCACCA
TCTACCACCTGAGAAAGAAACTGGTGGACAGCACCGACAAGGCCGACCTGCGGCTGATCTATCTGGCCCT
GGCCCACATGATCAAGTTCCGGGGCCACTTCCTGATCGAGGGCGACCTGAACCCCGACAACAGCGACGTG
GACAAGCTGTTCATCCAGCTGGTGCAGACCTACAACCAGCTGTTCGAGGAAAACCCCATCAACGCCAGCG
GCGTGGACGCCAAGGCCATCCTGTCTGCCAGACTGAGCAAGAGCAGACGGCTGGAAAATCTGATCGCCCA
GCTGCCCGGCGAGAAGAAGAATGGCCTGTTCGGAAACCTGATTGCCCTGAGCCTGGGCCTGACCCCCAAC
TTCAAGAGCAACTTCGACCTGGCCGAGGATGCCAAACTGCAGCTGAGCAAGGACACCTACGACGACGACC
TGGACAACCTGCTGGCCCAGATCGGCGACCAGTACGCCGACCTGTTTCTGGCCGCCAAGAACCTGTCCGA
CGCCATCCTGCTGAGCGACATCCTGAGAGTGAACACCGAGATCACCAAGGCCCCCCTGAGCGCCTCTATG
ATCAAGAGATACGACGAGCACCACCAGGACCTGACCCTGCTGAAAGCTCTCGTGCGGCAGCAGCTGCCTG
AGAAGTACAAAGAGATTTTCTTCGACCAGAGCAAGAACGGCTACGCCGGCTACATTGACGGCGGAGCCAG
CCAGGAAGAGTTCTACAAGTTCATCAAGCCCATCCTGGAAAAGATGGACGGCACCGAGGAACTGCTCGTG
AAGCTGAACAGAGAGGACCTGCTGCGGAAGCAGCGGACCTTCGACAACGGCAGCATCCCCCACCAGATCC
ACCTGGGAGAGCTGCACGCCATTCTGCGGCGGCAGGAAGATTTTTACCCATTCCTGAAGGACAACCGGGA
AAAGATCGAGAAGATCCTGACCTTCCGCATCCCCTACTACGTGGGCCCTCTGGCCAGGGGAAACAGCAGA
TTCGCCTGGATGACCAGAAAGAGCGAGGAAACCATCACCCCCTGGAACTTCGAGGAAGTGGTGGACAAGG
GCGCTTCCGCCCAGAGCTTCATCGAGCGGATGACCAACTTCGATAAGAACCTGCCCAACGAGAAGGTGCT
GCCCAAGCACAGCCTGCTGTACGAGTACTTCACCGTGTATAACGAGCTGACCAAAGTGAAATACGTGACC
GAGGGAATGAGAAAGCCCGCCTTCCTGAGCGGCGAGCAGAAAAAGGCCATCGTGGACCTGCTGTTCAAGA
CCAACCGGAAAGTGACCGTGAAGCAGCTGAAAGAGGACTACTTCAAGAAAATCGAGTGCTTCGACTCCGT
GGAAATCTCCGGCGTGGAAGATCGGTTCAACGCCTCCCTGGGCACATACCACGATCTGCTGAAAATTATC
AAGGACAAGGACTTCCTGGACAATGAGGAAAACGAGGACATTCTGGAAGATATCGTGCTGACCCTGACAC
TGTTTGAGGACAGAGAGATGATCGAGGAACGGCTGAAAACCTATGCCCACCTGTTCGACGACAAAGTGAT
GAAGCAGCTGAAGCGGCGGAGATACACCGGCTGGGGCAGGCTGAGCCGGAAGCTGATCAACGGCATCCGG
GACAAGCAGTCCGGCAAGACAATCCTGGATTTCCTGAAGTCCGACGGCTTCGCCAACAGAAACTTCATGC
AGCTGATCCACGACGACAGCCTGACCTTTAAAGAGGACATCCAGAAAGCCCAGGTGTCCGGCCAGGGCGA
TAGCCTGCACGAGCACATTGCCAATCTGGCCGGCAGCCCCGCCATTAAGAAGGGCATCCTGCAGACAGTG
AAGGTGGTGGACGAGCTCGTGAAAGTGATGGGCCGGCACAAGCCCGAGAACATCGTGATCGAAATGGCCA
GAGAGAACCAGACCACCCAGAAGGGACAGAAGAACAGCCGCGAGAGAATGAAGCGGATCGAAGAGGGCAT
CAAAGAGCTGGGCAGCCAGATCCTGAAAGAACACCCCGTGGAAAACACCCAGCTGCAGAACGAGAAGCTG
TACCTGTACTACCTGCAGAATGGGCGGGATATGTACGTGGACCAGGAACTGGACATCAACCGGCTGTCCG
ACTACGATGTGGACCATATCGTGCCTCAGAGCTTTCTGGCCGACGACTCCATCGACAACAAGGTGCTGAC
CAGAAGCGACAAGAACCGGGGCAAGAGCGACAACGTGCCCTCCGAAGAGGTCGTGAAGAAGATGAAGAAC
TACTGGCGGCAGCTGCTGAACGCCAAGCTGATTACCCAGAGAAAGTTCGACAATCTGACCAAGGCCGAGA
GAGGCGGCCTGAGCGAACTGGATAAGGCCGGCTTCATCAAGAGACAGCTGGTGGAAACCCGGCAGATCAC
AAAGCACGTGGCACAGATCCTGGACTCCCGGATGAACACTAAGTACGACGAGAATGACAAGCTGATCCGG
GAAGTGAAAGTGATCACCCTGAAGTCCAAGCTGGTGTCCGATTTCCGGAAGGATTTCCAGTTTTACAAAG
TGCGCGAGATCAACAACTACCACCACGCCCACGACGCGTACCTGAACGCCGTCGTGGGAACCGCCCTGAT
CAAAAAGTACCCTAAGCTGGGTGGCAAGGTGTACGATGTACGGAAGATGATCGCCAAGAGCGAGCAGGAA
ATCGGCAAGGCTACCGCCAAGTACTTCTTCTACAGCAACATCATGAACTTTTTCAAGACCGAGATTACCC
TGGCCAACGGCGAGATCCGGAAGGCGCCTCTGATCGAGACAAACGGCGAAACCGGGGAGATCGTGTGGGA
TAAGGGCCGGGATTTTGCCACCGTGCGGAAAGTGCTGAGCATGCCCCAAGTGAATATCGTGAAAAAGACC
GAGGTGCAGACAGGCGGCTTCAGCAAAGAGTCTATCCTGCCCAAGAGGAACAGCGATAAGCTGATCGCCA
GAAAGAAGGACTGGGACCCTAAGAAGTACGGCGGCTTCGACAGCCCCACCGTGGCCTATTCTGTGCTGGT
GGTGGCCAAAGTGGAAAAGGGCAAGTCCAAGAAACTGAAGAGTGTGAAAGAGCTGCTGGGGATCACCATC
ATGGAAAGAAGCAGCTTCGAGAAGAATCCCATCGACTTTCTGGAAGCCAAGGGCTACAAAGAAGTGAAAA
AGGACCTGATCATCAAGCTGCCTAAGTACTCCCTGTTCGAGCTGGAAAACGGCCGGAAGAGAATGCTGGC
CTCTGCCGGCGAACTGCAGAAGGGAAACGAACTGGCCCTGCCCTCCAAATATGTGAACTTCCTGTACCTG
GCCAGCCACTATGAGAAGCTGAAGGGCTCCCCCGAGGATAATGAGCAGAAACAGCTGTTTGTGGAACAGC
ACAAGCACTACCTGGACGAGATCATCGAGCAGATCAGCGAGTTCTCCAAGAGAGTGATCCTGGCCGACGC
TAATCTGGACAAAGTGCTGTCCGCCTACAACAAGCACCGGGATAAGCCCATCAGAGAGCAGGCCGAGAAT
ATCATCCACCTGTTTACCCTGACCAATCTGGGAGCCCCTGCCGCCTTCAAGTACTTTGACACCACCATCG
ACCGGAAGAGGTACACCAGCACCAAAGAGGTGCTGGACGCCACCCTGATCCACCAGAGCATCACCGGCCT
GTACGAGACACGGATCGACCTGTCTCAGCTGGGAGGCGACAAAAGGCCGGCGGCCACGAAAAAGGCCGGC
CAGGCAAAAAAGAAAAAGATGGATAAGCATCACCACCACCATCACTAATAACCTAGGCTGCTGCCACCGC
TGAGCAATAACTAGCATAACCCCTTGGGGCCTCTAAACGGGTCTTGAGGGGTTTTTTGCTGAAAGGAGGA
ACTATATCCGGATTGGCGAATGGG
[124 nt withheld, positions 4365-4488]
C
[91 nt withheld, positions 4490-4580]
A
[49 nt withheld, positions 4582-4630]
CCTTTGACGTTGGAGTCCACGTTCTTT
[37 nt withheld, positions 4658-4694]
ACCCTATCTCGGTCTATTCTTTTGATTTATAAGGGATTTTGCCGATTTCGGCCTATTGGTTAAAAAATGA
GCTGATTTAACAAAAATTTAACGCGAATTTTAACAAAATATTAACGTTTACAATTTCTGGCGGCACGATG
GCATGAGATTATCAAAAAGGATCTTCACCTAGATCCTTTTAAATTAAAAATGAAGTTTTAAATCAATCTA
AAGTATATATGAGTAAACTTGGTCTGACAGTTACCAATGCTTAATCAGTGAGGCACCTATCTCAGCGATC
TGTCTATTTCGTTCATCCATAGTTGCCTGACTCCCCGTCGTGTAGATAACTACGATACGGGAGGGCTTAC
CATCTGGCCCCAGTGCTGCAATGATACCGCGAGACCCACGCTCACCGGCTCCAGATTTATCAGCAATAAA
CCAGCCAGCCGGAAGGGCCGAGCGCAGAAGTGGTCCTGCAACTTTATCCGCCTCCATCCAGTCTATTAAT
TGTTGCCGGGAAGCTAGAGTAAGTAGTTCGCCAGTTAATAGTTTGCGCAACGTTGTTGCCATTGCTACAG
GCATCGTGGTGTCACGCTCGTCGTTTGGTATGGCTTCATTCAGCTCCGGTTCCCAACGATCAAGGCGAGT
TACATGATCCCCCATGTTGTGCAAAAAAGCGGTTAGCTCCTTCGGTCCTCCGATCGTTGTCAGAAGTAAG
TTGGCCGCAGTGTTATCACTCATGGTTATGGCAGCACTGCATAATTCTCTTACTGTCATGCCATCCGTAA
GATGCTTTTCTGTGACTGGTGAGTACTCAACCAAGTCATTCTGAGAATAGTGTATGCGGCGACCGAGTTG
CTCTTGCCCGGCGTCAATACGGGATAATACCGCGCCACATAGCAGAACTTTAAAAGTGCTCATCATTGGA
AAACGTTCTTCGGGGCGAAAACTCTCAAGGATCTTACCGCTGTTGAGATCCAGTTCGATGTAACCCACTC
GTGCACCCAACTGATCTTCAGCATCTTTTACTTTCACCAGCGTTTCTGGGTGAGCAAAAACAGGAAGGCA
AAATGCCGCAAAAAAGGGAATAAGGGCGACACGGAAATGTTGAATACTCATACTCTTCCTTTTTCAATCA
TGATTGAAGCATTTATCAGGGTTATTGTCTCATGAGCGGATACATATTTGAATGTATTTAGAAAAATAAA
CAAATAGGTCATGACCAAAATCCCTTAACGTGAGTTTTCGTTCCACTGAGCGTCAGACCCCGTAGAAAAG
ATCAAAGGATCTTCTTGAGATCCTTTTTTTCTGCGCGTAATCTGCTGCTTGCAAACAAAAAAACCACCGC
TACCAGCGGTGGTTTGTTTGCCGGATCAAGAGCTACCAACTCTTTTTCCGAAGGTAACTGGCTTCAGCAG
AGCGCAGATACCAAATACTGTCCTTCTAGTGTAGCCGTAGTTAGGCCACCACTTCAAGAACTCTGTAGCA
CCGCCTACATACCTCGCTCTGCTAATCCTGTTACCAGTGGCTGCTGCCAGTGGCGATAAGTCGTGTCTTA
CCGGGTTGGACTCAAGACGATAGTTACCGGATAAGGCGCAGCGGTCGGGCTGAACGGGGGGTTCGTGCAC
ACAGCCCAGCTTGGAGCGAACGACCTACACCGAACTGAGATACCTACAGCGTGAGCTATGAGAAAGCGCC
ACGCTTCCCGAAGGGAGAAAGGCGGACAGGTATCCGGTAAGCGGCAGGGTCGGAACAGGAGAGCGCACGA
GGGAGCTCCCAGGGGGAAACGCCTGGTATCTTTATAGTCCTGTCGGGTTTCGCCACCTCTGACTTGAGCG
TCGATTTTTGTGATGCTCGTCAGGGGGGCGGAGCCTATGGAAAAACGCCAGCAACGCGGCCTTTTTACGG
TTCCTGGCCTTTTGCTGGCCTTTTGCTCACATGTTCTTTCCTGCGTTATCCCCTGATTCTGTGGATAACC
GTATTACCGCCTTTGAGTGAGCTGATACCGCTCGCCGCAGCCGAACGACCGAGCGCAGCGAGTCAGTGAG
CGAGGAAGCGGAAGAGCGCCTGATGCGGTATTTTCTCCTTACGCATCTGTGCGGTATTTCACACCGCAAT
GGTGCACTCTCAGTACAATCTGCTCTGATGCCGCATAGTTAAGCCAGTATACACTCCGCTATCGCTACGT
GACTGGGTCATGGCTGCGCCCCGACACCCGCCAACACCCGCTGACGCGCCCTGACGGGCTTGTCTGCTCC
CGGCATCCGCTTACAGACAAGCTGTGACCGTCTCCGGGAGCTGCATGTGTCAGAGGTTTTCACCGTCATC
ACCGAAACGCGCGAGGCAGCTGCGGTAAAGCTCATCAGCGTGGTCGTGAAGCGATTCACAGATGTCTGCC
TGTTCATCCGCGTCCAGCTCGTTGAGTTTCTCCAGAAGCGTTAATGTCTGGCTTCTGATAAAGCGGGCCA
TGTTAAGGGCGGTTTTTTCCTGTTTGGTCACTGATGCCTCCGTGTAAGGGGGATTTCTGTTCATGGGGGT
AATGATACCGATGAAACGAGAGAGGATGCTCACGATACGGGTTACTGATGATGAACATGCCCGGTTACTG
GAACGTTGTGAGGGTAAACAACTGGCGGTATGGATGCGGCGGGACCAGAGAAAAATCACTCAGGGTCAAT
GCCAGCGCTTCGTTAATACAGATGTAGGTGTTCCACAGGGTAGCCAGCAGCATCCTGCGATGCAGATCCG
GAACATAATGGTGCAGGGCGCTGACTTCCGCGTTTCCAGACTTTACGAAACACGGAAACCGAAGACCATT
CATGTTGTTGCTCAGGTCGCAGACGTTTTGCAGCAGCAGTCGCTTCACGTTCGCTCGCGTATCGGTGATT
CATTCTGCTAACCAGTAAGGCAACCCCGCCAGCCTAGCCGGGTCCTCAACGACAGGAGCACGATCATGCT
AGTCATGCCCCGCGCCCACCGGAAGGAGCTGACTGGGTTGAAGGCTCTCAAGGGCATCGGTCGAGATCCC
GGTGCCTAATGAGTGAGCTAACTTACATTAATTGCGTTGCGCTCACTGCCCGCTTTCCAGTCGGGAAACC
TGTCGTGCCAGCTGCATTAATGAATCGGCCAACGCGCGGGGAGAGGCGGTTTGCGTATTGGGCGCCAGGG
TGGTTTTTCTTTTCACCAGTGAGACGGGCAACAGCTGATTGCCCTTCACCGCCTGGCCCTGAGAGAGTTG
CAGCAAGCGGTCCACGCTGGTTTGCCCCAGCAGGCGAAAATCCTGTTTGATGGTGGTTAACGGCGGGATA
TAACATGAGCTGTCTTCGGTATCGTCGTATCCCACTACCGAGATGTCCGCACCAACGCGCAGCCCGGACT
CGGTAATGGCGCGCATTGCGCCCAGCGCCATCTGATCGTTGGCAACCAGCATCGCAGTGGGAACGATGCC
CTCATTCAGCATTTGCATGGTTTGTTGAAAACCGGACATGGCACTCCAGTCGCCTTCCCGTTCCGCTATC
GGCTGAATTTGATTGCGAGTGAGATATTTATGCCAGCCAGCCAGACGCAGACGCGCCGAGACAGAACTTA
ATGGGCCCGCTAACAGCGCGATTTGCTGGTGACCCAATGCGACCAGATGCTCCACGCCCAGTCGCGTACC
GTCTTCATGGGAGAAAATAATACTGTTGATGGGTGTCTGGTCAGAGACATCAAGAAATAACGCCGGAACA
TTAGTGCAGGCAGCTTCCACAGCAATGGCATCCTGGTCATCCAGCGGATAGTTAATGATCAGCCCACTGA
CGCGTTGCGCGAGAAGATTGTGCACCGCCGCTTTACAGGCTTCGACGCCGCTTCGTTCTACCATCGACAC
CACCACGCTGGCACCCAGTTGATCGGCGCGAGATTTAATCGCCGCGACAATTTGCGACGGCGCGTGCAGG
GCCAGACTGGAGGTGGCAACGCCAATCAGCAACGACTGTTTGCCCGCCAGTTGTTGTGCCACGCGGTTGG
GAATGTAATTCAGCTCCGCCATCGCCGCTTCCACTTTTTCCCGCGTTTTCGCAGAAACGTGGCTGGCCTG
GTTCACCACGCGGGAAACGGTCTGATAAGAGACACCGGCATACTCTGCGACATCGTATAACGTTACTGGT
TTCACATTCACCACCCTGAATTGACTCTCTTCCGGGCGCTATCATGCCATACCGCGAAAGGTTTTGCGCC
ATTCGATGGTGTCCGGGATCTCGACGCTCTCCCTTATGCGACTCCTGCATTAGGAAGCAGCCCAGTAGTA
GGTTGAGGCCGTTGAGCACCGCCGCCGCAAGGAATGGTGCATGCAAGGAGATGGCGCCCAACAGTCCCCC
GGCCACGGGGCCTGCCACCATACCCACGCCGAAACAAGCGCTCATGAGCCCGAAGTGGCGAGCCCGATCT
TCCCCATCGGTGATGTCGGCGATATAGGCGCCAGCAACCGCACCTGTGGCGCCGGTGATGCCGGCCACGA
TGCGTCCGGCGTAGAGGATCGAGATCGATCTCGATCCCGCGAAAT
Features (pLannotate 1.2.2; 21 found; start..end, strand, type, name):
      1..19      +  promoter       T7 promoter: promoter for bacteriophage T7 RNA polymerase
     20..44      +  protein_bind   lac operator: The lac repressor binds to the lac operator to inhibit transcription in E. coli. This inhibition can be relieved by adding lactose or isopropyl-β-D-thiogalactopyranoside (IPTG). lac repressor encoded by lacI
     59..81      +  RBS            RBS: efficient ribosome binding site from bacteriophage T7 gene 10 (Olins and Rangwala, 1989)
     88..1806    +  CDS            Cas9(N): N-terminal portion of Streptococcus pyogenes Cas9 (Zetsche et al., 2015)
   1693..3100    +  CDS            Cas9(C) (fragment): C-terminal portion of Streptococcus pyogenes Cas9 (Zetsche et al., 2015)
   3105..4170    +  CDS            Cas9(C) (fragment): C-terminal portion of Streptococcus pyogenes Cas9 (Zetsche et al., 2015)
   4171..4218    +  CDS            nucleoplasmin NLS: bipartite nuclear localization signal from nucleoplasmin
   4256..4273    +  CDS            SET1 (fragment): solubility-enhancement tag derived from T7 phage gene 10B
   4281..4328    +  terminator     T7 terminator: transcription terminator for bacteriophage T7 RNA polymerase
   4365..4820    +  rep_origin     f1 ori (sequence partly withheld): f1 bacteriophage origin of replication; arrow indicates direction of (+) strand synthesis
   4935..5795    -  CDS            AmpR: β-lactamase; bla; confers resistance to ampicillin, carbenicillin, and related antibiotics
   5796..5888    -  promoter       AmpR promoter: bla
   5969..6557    +  rep_origin     ori: high-copy-number ColE1/pMB1/pBR322/pUC origin of replication
   6743..6882    -  misc_feature   bom: basis of mobility region from pBR322
   6984..7175    -  CDS            rop: Rop protein, which maintains plasmids at low copy number; rop
   7192..7572    +  CDS            YPB1_ECOLX: Protein predicted: Swiss-Prot protein existence level 4. From Escherichia coli.
   7634..7698    -  CDS            TcR (fragment): tetracycline efflux protein; tet; confers resistance to tetracycline
   7713..7734    -  protein_bind   CAP binding site: CAP binding activates transcription in the presence of cAMP. E. coli catabolite activator protein
   7747..8829    -  CDS            lacI: lac repressor; lacI; The lac repressor binds to the lac operator to inhibit transcription in E. coli. This inhibition can be relieved by adding lactose or isopropyl-β-D-thiogalactopyranoside (IPTG).
   8830..8907    -  promoter       lacI promoter: lacI
   8915..9194    -  CDS            TcR (fragment): tetracycline efflux protein; tet; confers resistance to tetracycline
