[The description below was written by a language model from this plasmid's Addgene catalogue record and pLannotate feature annotations shown in this document.]
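Description:
PET-eSpCas9-plus-NLS-6xHis is a pET-family bacterial expression plasmid of about 9.2 kb, built to produce an increased-fidelity variant of Streptococcus pyogenes Cas9 in E. coli. It replicates from a ColE1/pBR322-type origin. The catalogue lists it as high copy, although the feature table also shows the rop gene and bom region typical of pBR322-derived pET backbones. Selection is by ampicillin through the β-lactamase gene. An f1 origin is present, along with short tetracycline-resistance remnants that are backbone leftovers rather than functional markers.

The expression cassette follows the standard pET layout. A T7 promoter is followed directly by a lac operator and the T7 gene 10 ribosome binding site, and the cassette ends with the T7 terminator. A plasmid-borne lacI gene supplies repressor, so transcription depends on a host providing T7 RNA polymerase and is induced with IPTG or lactose. The open reading frame encodes eSpCas9-plus, which carries K848A and R1060A and has residues 1005–1013 replaced by two glycines. The small gap between the two annotated C-terminal Cas9 fragments probably reflects this replacement. The nuclease is fused at its C-terminus to a bipartite nucleoplasmin nuclear localization signal, followed by a 6xHis tag. The automated annotation does not label the His tag; the short "SET1 fragment" call just before the terminator lies where the tag would be expected and may be a mislabel.

The His tag allows affinity purification of the recombinant protein, and the NLS would direct it to the nucleus if it were delivered into eukaryotic cells, for example as a ribonucleoprotein. The record itself states only bacterial expression of the high-fidelity variant as the purpose.
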