Addgene plasmid #207380: PET-eSpCas9-plus-NLS-6xHis
Purpose: Expression of increased-fidelity (i.e. high-fidelity) SpCas9 variant in bacterial cells
Depositing lab: Ervin Welker. Depositing organization: HUN-REN Research Centre for Natural Sciences. Publication: A cleavage rule for selection of increased-fidelity SpCas9 variants with high efficiency and no detectable off-targets. Kulcsar PI, Talas A, Ligeti Z, Toth E, Rakvacs Z, Bartos Z, Krausz SL, Welker A, Vegi VL, Huszar K, Welker E. Nat Commun. 2023 Sep 16;14(1):5746. doi: 10.1038/s41467-023-41393-5. PubMed 37717069.
Backbone
  Vector backbone: pET
  Vector type: Bacterial Expression, CRISPR
Growth in bacteria
  Bacterial resistance: Ampicillin, 100 μg/mL
  Growth temperature: 37°C
  Growth strain: DH5alpha
  Copy number: High Copy
Gene/Insert
  Gene/Insert name: eSpCas9-plus
  Species: S. pyogenes
  Insert size (bp): 4158
  Mutation: K848A, R1060A, amino acids 1005-1013 replaced with two glycine
  Promoter: T7
  Tag / fusion protein: 6xHis (C terminal on insert)
  Cloning method: Gibson Cloning
Terms and licenses: Academic/Nonprofit Terms; Industry Terms: Not Available to Industry
Depositor comments: Please visit https://doi.org/10.1101/2022.08.16.504097 for bioRxiv preprint
How to cite: PET-eSpCas9-plus-NLS-6xHis was a gift from Ervin Welker (Addgene plasmid # 207380 ; http://n2t.net/addgene:207380 ; RRID:Addgene_207380)
